>Addgene plasmid #200432 | CMV EGFP-PPM1H-H153D | addgene full sequence | sequence record 393626 | Addgene NGS Result
TATCTCAGTTCGGTGTAGGTCGTTCGCTCCAAGCTGGGCTGTGTGCACGAACCCCCCGTTCAGCCCGACC
GCTGCGCCTTATCCGGTAACTATCGTCTTGAGTCCAACCCGGTAAGACACGACTTATCGCCACTGGCAGC
AGCCACTGGTAACAGGATTAGCAGAGCGAGGTATGTAGGCGGTGCTACAGAGTTCTTGAAGTGGTGGCCT
AACTACGGCTACACTAGAAGAACAGTATTTGGTATCTGCGCTCTGCTGAAGCCAGTTACCTTCGGAAAAA
GAGTTGGTAGCTCTTGATCCGGCAAACAAACCACCGCTGGTAGCGGTGGTTTTTTTGTTTGCAAGCAGCA
GATTACGCGCAGAAAAAAAGGATCTCAAGAAGATCCTTTGATCTTTTCTACGGGGTCTGACGCTCAGTGG
AACGAAAACTCACGTTAAGGGATTTTGGTCATGAGATTATCAAAAAGGATCTTCACCTAGATCCTTTTAA
ATTAAAAATGAAGTTTTAAATCAATCTAAAGTATATATGAGTAAACTTGGTCTGACAGTTACCAATGCTT
AATCAGTGAGGCACCTATCTCAGCGATCTGTCTATTTCGTTCATCCATAGTTGCCTGACTCCCCGTCGTG
TAGATAACTACGATACGGGAGGGCTTACCATCTGGCCCCAGTGCTGCAATGATACCGCGAGACCCACGCT
CACCGGCTCCAGATTTATCAGCAATAAACCAGCCAGCCGGAAGGGCCGAGCGCAGAAGTGGTCCTGCAAC
TTTATCCGCCTCCATCCAGTCTATTAATTGTTGCCGGGAAGCTAGAGTAAGTAGTTCGCCAGTTAATAGT
TTGCGCAACGTTGTTGCCATTGCTACAGGCATCGTGGTGTCACGCTCGTCGTTTGGTATGGCTTCATTCA
GCTCCGGTTCCCAACGATCAAGGCGAGTTACATGATCCCCCATGTTGTGCAAAAAAGCGGTTAGCTCCTT
CGGTCCTCCGATCGTTGTCAGAAGTAAGTTGGCCGCAGTGTTATCACTCATGGTTATGGCAGCACTGCAT
AATTCTCTTACTGTCATGCCATCCGTAAGATGCTTTTCTGTGACTGGTGAGTACTCAACCAAGTCATTCT
GAGAATAGTGTATGCGGCGACCGAGTTGCTCTTGCCCGGCGTCAATACGGGATAATACCGCGCCACATAG
CAGAACTTTAAAAGTGCTCATCATTGGAAAACGTTCTTCGGGGCGAAAACTCTCAAGGATCTTACCGCTG
TTGAGATCCAGTTCGATGTAACCCACTCGTGCACCCAACTGATCTTCAGCATCTTTTACTTTCACCAGCG
TTTCTGGGTGAGCAAAAACAGGAAGGCAAAATGCCGCAAAAAAGGGAATAAGGGCGACACGGAAATGTTG
AATACTCATACTCTTCCTTTTTCAATATTATTGAAGCATTTATCAGGGTTATTGTCTCATGAGCGGATAC
ATATTTGAATGTATTTAGAAAAATAAACAAATAGGGGTTCCGCGCACATTTCCCCGAAAAGTGCCACCTG
ACGTCGACGGATCGGGAGATCTCCCGATCCCCTATGGTGCACTCTCAGTACAATCTGCTCTGATGCCGCA
TAGTTAAGCCAGTATCTGCTCCCTGCTTGTGTGTTGGAGGTCGCTGAGTAGTGCGCGAGCAAAATTTAAG
CTACAACAAGGCAAGGCTTGACCGACAATTGCATGAAGAATCTGCTTAGGGTTAGGCGTTTTGCGCTGCT
TCGCGATGTACGGGCCAGATATACGCGTTGACATTGATTATTGACTAGTTATTAATAGTAATCAATTACG
GGGTCATTAGTTCATAGCCCATATATGGAGTTCCGCGTTACATAACTTACGGTAAATGGCCCGCCTGGCT
GACCGCCCAACGACCCCCGCCCATTGACGTCAATAATGACGTATGTTCCCATAGTAACGCCAATAGGGAC
TTTCCATTGACGTCAATGGGTGGAGTATTTACGGTAAACTGCCCACTTGGCAGTACATCAAGTGTATCAT
ATGCCAAGTCCGCCCCCTATTGACGTCAATGACGGTAAATGGCCCGCCTGGCATTATGCCCAGTACATGA
CCTTACGGGACTTTCCTACTTGGCAGTACATCTACGTATTAGTCATCGCTATTACCATGGTGATGCGGTT
TTGGCAGTACACCAATGGGCGTGGATAGCGGTTTGACTCACGGGGATTTCCAAGTCTCCACCCCATTGAC
GTCAATGGGAGTTTGTTTTGGCACCAAAATCAACGGGACTTTCCAAAATGTCGTAATAACCCCGCCCCGT
TGACGCAAATGGGCGGTAGGCGTGTACGGTGGGAGGTCTATATAAGCAGAGCTCGTTTAGTGAACCGTCA
GAATTGGCCACCGGATCTGCCACCATGCATGTGAGCAAGGGCGAGGAGCTGTTCACCGGGGTGGTGCCCA
TCCTGGTCGAGCTGGACGGCGACGTAAACGGCCACAAGTTCAGCGTGTCCGGCGAGGGCGAGGGCGATGC
CACCTACGGCAAGCTGACCCTGAAGTTCATCTGCACCACCGGCAAGCTGCCCGTGCCCTGGCCCACCCTC
GTGACCACCCTGACCTACGGCGTGCAGTGCTTCAGCCGCTACCCCGACCACATGAAGCAGCACGACTTCT
TCAAGTCCGCCATGCCCGAAGGCTACGTCCAGGAGCGCACCATCTTCTTCAAGGACGACGGCAACTACAA
GACCCGCGCCGAGGTGAAGTTCGAGGGCGACACCCTGGTGAACCGCATCGAGCTGAAGGGCATCGACTTC
AAGGAGGACGGCAACATCCTGGGGCACAAGCTGGAGTACAACTACAACAGCCACAACGTCTATATCATGG
CCGACAAGCAGAAGAACGGCATCAAGGTGAACTTCAAGATCCGCCACAACATCGAGGACGGCAGCGTGCA
GCTCGCCGACCACTACCAGCAGAACACCCCCATCGGCGACGGCCCCGTGCTGCTGCCCGACAACCACTAC
CTGAGCACCCAGTCCGCCCTGAGCAAAGACCCCAACGAGAAGCGCGATCACATGGTCCTGCTGGAGTTCG
TGACCGCCGCCGGGATCACTCTCGGCATGGACGAGCTGTACAAGGGATCCATGCTCACTCGAGTGAAATC
TGCCGTGGCCAATTTCATGGGCGGCATCATGGCTGGCAGCTCAGGCTCCGAGCACGGCGGCGGCAGCTGC
GGAGGCTCGGACCTGCCCCTGCGTTTCCCCTACGGGCGGCCAGAGTTCCTGGGGCTGTCTCAGGACGAGG
TGGAGTGCAGCGCCGACCACATCGCCCGCCCCATCCTCATCCTCAAGGAGACTCGGCGGCTGCCCTGGGC
CACTGGCTACGCAGAGGTTATCAATGCCGGGAAGAGCACACACAATGAAGACCAAGCCAGCTGTGAGGTG
CTCACTGTGAAGAAGAAGGCAGGGGCCGTGACCTCAACCCCAAACAGGAACTCATCCAAGAGACGGTCCT
CCCTTCCCAATGGGGAAGGGCTGCAGCTGAAGGAGAACTCGGAATCCGAGGGTGTTTCCTGCCACTATTG
GTCGCTGTTTGACGGGGACGCGGGGTCCGGGGCCGCGGTGGTGGCGTCACGCCTGCTGCAGCACCACATC
ACGGAGCAGCTGCAGGACATCGTGGACATCCTGAAGAACTCCGCCGTCCTGCCCCCTACCTGCCTGGGGG
AGGAGCCTGAGAACACGCCCGCCAACAGCCGGACTCTGACCCGGGCAGCCTCCCTGCGCGGAGGGGTGGG
GGCCCCGGGCTCCCCCAGCACGCCCCCCACACGCTTCTTTACCGAGAAGAAGATTCCCCATGAGTGCCTG
GTCATCGGAGCGCTTGAAAGTGCATTCAAGGAAATGGACCTACAGATAGAACGAGAGAGGAGTTCATATA
ATATATCTGGTGGCTGCACGGCCCTCATTGTGATTTGCCTTTTGGGGAAGCTGTATGTTGCAAATGCTGG
GGATAGCAGGGCCATAATCATCAGAAATGGAGAAATTATCCCCATGTCTTCAGAATTTACCCCCGAGACG
GAGCGCCAGCGACTTCAGTACCTGGCATTCATGCAGCCTCACTTGCTGGGAAATGAGTTCACACATTTGG
AGTTTCCAAGGAGAGTACAGAGAAAGGAGCTTGGAAAGAAGATGCTCTACAGGGACTTTAATATGACAGG
CTGGGCATACAAAACCATTGAGGATGAGGACTTGAAGTTCCCCCTTATATATGGAGAAGGCAAGAAGGCC
CGGGTAATGGCAACTATTGGAGTGACCAGGGGACTTGGGGACCATGACCTGAAGGTGCATGACTCCAACA
TCTACATTAAACCATTCCTGTCTTCAGCTCCAGAGGTAAGAATCTACGATCTTTCAAAATATGATCATGG
ATCAGATGATGTGCTGATCTTGGCCACTGATGGACTCTGGGACGTTTTATCAAATGAAGAAGTAGCAGAA
GCAATCACTCAGTTTCTTCCTAACTGTGATCCAGATGATCCTCACAGGTACACACTGGCAGCTCAGGACC
TGGTGATGCGTGCCCGGGGTGTGCTGAAGGACAGAGGATGGCGGATATCAGCAGTTCTTGAAGTACTCCG
GATGCAGCTCTCGGGCCACGTGATGAAATGCTAGGCGGCTGTCAAACCTCCACTCTAACACTTCTCTCTC
CGGGTCATCCATCCCATGCAGGCTCACAGGGTGTAACAAGCTGGTGTTCTCTCCTTTATTGGCCTCTTCT
ACCTTATCTGGCTCAACTGGTACTAGCTTGTAGCACCATCCAAAGGTCAGTGGATATCTAATGACCGACT
GGGCTCAGGAGACGACATTTCTGTATATGTCATTCCTTTAATACATGGAAACAAGCTGTCATGAGCGGCC
GCTTACCCATACGATGTGCCAGATTACGCCTAAGTCGAGTCTAGAGGGCCCGTTTAAACCCGCTGATCAG
CCTCGACTGTGCCTTCTAGTTGCCAGCCATCTGTTGTTTGCCCCTCCCCCGTGCCTTCCTTGACCCTGGA
AGGTGCCACTCCCACTGTCCTTTCCTAATAAAATGAGGAAATTGCATCGCATTGTCTGAGTAGGTGTCAT
TCTATTCTGGGGGGTGGGGTGGGGCAGGACAGCAAGGGGGAGGATTGGGAAGACAATAGCAGGCATGCTG
GGGATGCGGTGGGCTCTATGGCTTCTGAGGCGGAAAGAACCAGCTGGGGCTCTAGGGGGTATCCCC
[124 nt withheld, positions 5247-5370]
C
[91 nt withheld, positions 5372-5462]
AGGGTGATGGTTCACGTACCTAGAAGTTCCTATTCCGAAGTTCCTATTCTCTAGAAAGTATAGGAACTTC
CTTGGCCAAAAAGCCTGAACTCACCGCGACGTCTGTCGAGAAGTTTCTGATCGAAAAGTTCGACAGCGTC
TCCGACCTGATGCAGCTCTCGGAGGGCGAAGAATCTCGTGCTTTCAGCTTCGATGTAGGAGGGCGTGGAT
ATGTCCTGCGGGTAAATAGCTGCGCCGATGGTTTCTACAAAGATCGTTATGTTTATCGGCACTTTGCATC
GGCCGCGCTCCCGATTCCGGAAGTGCTTGACATTGGGGAGTTCAGCGAGAGCCTGACCTATTGCATCTCC
CGCCGTGCACAGGGTGTCACGTTGCAAGACCTGCCTGAAACCGAACTGCCCGCTGTTCTGCAGCCGGTCG
CGGAGGCCATGGATGCGATCGCTGCGGCCGATCTTAGCCAGACGAGCGGGTTCGGCCCATTCGGACCGCA
AGGAATCGGTCAATACACTACATGGCGTGATTTCATATGCGCGATTGCTGATCCCCATGTGTATCACTGG
CAAACTGTGATGGACGACACCGTCAGTGCGTCCGTCGCGCAGGCTCTCGATGAGCTGATGCTTTGGGCCG
AGGACTGCCCCGAAGTCCGGCACCTCGTGCACGCGGATTTCGGCTCCAACAATGTCCTGACGGACAATGG
CCGCATAACAGCGGTCATTGACTGGAGCGAGGCGATGTTCGGGGATTCCCAATACGAGGTCGCCAACATC
TTCTTCTGGAGGCCGTGGTTGGCTTGTATGGAGCAGCAGACGCGCTACTTCGAGCGGAGGCATCCGGAGC
TTGCAGGATCGCCGCGGCTCCGGGCGTATATGCTCCGCATTGGTCTTGACCAACTCTATCAGAGCTTGGT
TGACGGCAATTTCGATGATGCAGCTTGGGCGCAGGGTCGATGCGACGCAATCGTCCGATCCGGAGCCGGG
ACTGTCGGGCGTACACAAATCGCCCGCAGAAGCGCGGCCGTCTGGACCGATGGCTGTGTAGAAGTACTCG
CCGATAGTGGAAACCGACGCCCCAGCACTCGTCCGAGGGCAAAGGAATAGCACGTACTACGAGATTTCGA
TTCCACCGCCGCCTTCTATGAAAGGTTGGGCTTCGGAATCGTTTTCCGGGACGCCGGCTGGATGATCCTC
CAGCGCGGGGATCTCATGCTGGAGTTCTTCGCCCACCCCAACTTGTTTATTGCAGCTTATAATGGTTACA
AATAAAGCAATAGCATCACAAATTTCACAAATAAAGCATTTTTTTCACTGCATTCTAGTTGTGGTTTGTC
CAAACTCATCAATGTATCTTATCATGTCTGTATACCGTCGACCTCTAGCTAGAGCTTGGCGTAATCATGG
TCATAGCTGTTTCCTGTGTGAAATTGTTATCCGCTCACAATTCCACACAACATACGAGCCGGAAGCATAA
AGTGTAAAGCCTGGGGTGCCTAATGAGTGAGCTAACTCACATTAATTGCGTTGCGCTCACTGCCCGCTTT
CCAGTCGGGAAACCTGTCGTGCCAGCTGCATTAATGAATCGGCCAACGCGCGGGGAGAGGCGGTTTGCGT
ATTGGGCGCTCTTCCGCTTCCTCGCTCACTGACTCGCTGCGCTCGGTCGTTCGGCTGCGGCGAGCGGTAT
CAGCTCACTCAAAGGCGGTAATACGGTTATCCACAGAATCAGGGGATAACGCAGGAAAGAACATGTGAGC
AAAAGGCCAGCAAAAGGCCAGGAACCGTAAAAAGGCCGCGTTGCTGGCGTTTTTCCATAGGCTCCGCCCC
CCTGACGAGCATCACAAAAATCGACGCTCAAGTCAGAGGTGGCGAAACCCGACAGGACTATAAAGATACC
AGGCGTTTCCCCCTGGAAGCTCCCTCGTGCGCTCTCCTGTTCCGACCCTGCCGCTTACCGGATACCTGTC
CGCCTTTCTCCCTTCGGGAAGCGTGGCGCTTTCTCATAGCTCACGCTGTAGG
Features (pLannotate 1.2.2; 20 found; start..end, strand, type, name):
    549..1409    -  CDS            AmpR: β-lactamase; bla; confers resistance to ampicillin, carbenicillin, and related antibiotics
   1410..1514    -  promoter       AmpR promoter: bla
   1573..1625    -  misc_feature   bom (fragment): basis of mobility region from pBR322
   1780..2159    +  enhancer       CMV enhancer: human cytomegalovirus immediate early enhancer
   2161..2360    +  promoter       CMV promoter: human cytomegalovirus (CMV) immediate early promoter
   2411..3124    +  CDS            EGFP: EGFP is a basic (constitutively fluorescent) green fluorescent protein published in 1996, derived from Aequorea victoria. It is reported to be a rapidly-maturing weak dimer with moderate acid sensitivity.
   3131..4891    +  CDS            PPM1H: PPM1H_HUMAN - Also known as ARHCL1, KIAA1157, URCC2. Experimental evidence at protein level: Swiss-Prot protein existence level 1. Dephosphorylates CDKN1B at 'Thr-187', thus removing a signal for proteasomal degradation. From Homo sapiens (Human).
   4904..4929    +  CDS            3xHA (fragment): three tandem HA epitope tags
   4977..5201    +  polyA_signal   bGH poly(A) signal: bovine growth hormone polyadenylation signal
   5205..5226    +  promoter       SV40 promoter (fragment): SV40 enhancer and early promoter
   5247..5480    +  rep_origin     f1 ori (fragment) (sequence partly withheld): f1 bacteriophage origin of replication; arrow indicates direction of (+) strand synthesis
   5485..5532    +  protein_bind   FRT: FLP-mediated recombination occurs in the 8-bp core sequence TCTAGAAA (Turan and Bode, 2011). FLP recombinase from the Saccharomyces cerevisiae 2μ plasmid
   5540..6562    +  CDS            HygR: hygromycin B phosphotransferase confers resistance to hygromycin
   6572..6697    +  CDS            ble (fragment): BLE_KLEPN - Experimental evidence at protein level: Swiss-Prot protein existence level 1. Binding protein with a strong affinity to the bleomycin family of antibiotics. Binds to CL990; an antimitotic-antibiotic compound. From Klebsiella pneumoniae.
   6692..6813    +  polyA_signal   SV40 poly(A) signal: SV40 polyadenylation signal
   6886..6902    -  protein_bind   lac operator: The lac repressor binds to the lac operator to inhibit transcription in E. coli. This inhibition can be relieved by adding lactose or isopropyl-β-D-thiogalactopyranoside (IPTG). lac repressor encoded by lacI
   6910..6940    -  promoter       lac promoter: promoter for the E. coli lac operon
   6955..6976    -  protein_bind   CAP binding site: CAP binding activates transcription in the presence of cAMP. E. coli catabolite activator protein
   6989..7081    -  CDS            lacI (fragment): lac repressor; lacI; The lac repressor binds to the lac operator to inhibit transcription in E. coli. This inhibition can be relieved by adding lactose or isopropyl-β-D-thiogalactopyranoside (IPTG).
   7264..378     -  rep_origin     ori (across the origin): high-copy-number ColE1/pMB1/pBR322/pUC origin of replication
