[The description below was written by a language model from this plasmid's Addgene catalogue record and pLannotate feature annotations shown in this document.]
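Description:
CMV EGFP-PPM1H-H153D is a mammalian expression plasmid encoding human PPM1H, a Mg2+/Mn2+-dependent protein phosphatase, carrying the H153D point mutation and fused at its N-terminus to EGFP. It was built by restriction cloning into a pCMV5D-derived GFP-PPM1H backbone. In bacteria it is maintained at high copy through a ColE1/pUC-type origin and selected with ampicillin via the β-lactamase gene. Residual lac promoter/operator elements and fragments of lacI, the pBR322 bom region and an f1 origin are also annotated as backbone remnants.

The expression cassette runs from the human cytomegalovirus immediate early enhancer and promoter through the EGFP coding sequence, which is followed almost immediately by the PPM1H open reading frame, and ends at a bovine growth hormone polyadenylation signal. A short fragment resembling an HA epitope tag is annotated just downstream of PPM1H, but the record does not list an HA tag, so whether it is translated is unclear. Downstream lies an FRT site directly preceding a hygromycin phosphotransferase gene and an SV40 poly(A) signal. Only a small SV40 promoter fragment is detected upstream. This layout resembles vectors designed for FLP-mediated integration, in which hygromycin resistance is activated after recombination at a genomic FRT site, although the record lists hygromycin only as the selectable marker.

The stated purpose is mammalian expression of the H153D mutant, and the green fluorescent fusion allows expressing cells and the protein to be visualised. The associated work concerns LRRK2 kinase, PPM1H and ARF6 in axonal transport of autophagosomes. The functional effect of H153D is not stated. The catalogue sizes (5.8 kb total, 15 kb insert) disagree with the 7,474 nt sequenced record and its roughly 1.8 kb PPM1H annotation.
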