Addgene plasmid #200432: CMV EGFP-PPM1H-H153D
Purpose: Mammalian expression of H153D mutation in PPM1H
Depositing lab: Erika Holzbaur. Depositing organization: University of Pennsylvania. Publication: Regulatory imbalance between LRRK2 kinase, PPM1H phosphatase, and ARF6 GTPase disrupts the axonal transport of autophagosomes. Dou D, Smith EM, Evans CS, Boecker CA, Holzbaur ELF. Cell Rep. 2023 May 1;42(5):112448. doi: 10.1016/j.celrep.2023.112448. PubMed 37133994.
Backbone
  Vector backbone: pCMV5D GFPP:PPM1H WT
  Backbone manufacturer: MRC PPU #DU62939
  Backbone size w/o insert (bp): 4300
  Total vector size (bp): 5800
  Vector type: Mammalian Expression
  Selectable markers: Hygromycin
Growth in bacteria
  Bacterial resistance: Ampicillin, 100 μg/mL
  Growth temperature: 37°C
  Growth strain: DH5alpha
  Copy number: High Copy
Gene/Insert
  Gene/Insert name: PPM1H protein phosphatase, Mg2+/Mn2+ dependent 1H (alt names: URCC2; ARHCL1; NERPP-2C)
  Species: H. sapiens (human)
  Insert size (bp): 15000
  Mutation: H153D
  GenBank ID: NM_020700.1
  Promoter: CMV
  Tag / fusion protein: EGFP (N terminal on backbone)
  Entrez Gene: PPM1H (a.k.a. ARHCL1, NERPP-2C, URCC2)
  Cloning method: Restriction Enzyme; 5′ cloning site XhoI (unknown if destroyed); 3′ cloning site EcoRV (unknown if destroyed)
  Sequencing primers: 5′ 5'-GACCACTACCAGCAGAACAC
Resource information
  A portion of this plasmid was derived from a plasmid made by: MRC PPU #DU66215
Terms and licenses: Academic/Nonprofit Terms; Industry Terms: Not Available to Industry
How to cite: CMV EGFP-PPM1H-H153D was a gift from Erika Holzbaur (Addgene plasmid # 200432 ; http://n2t.net/addgene:200432 ; RRID:Addgene_200432)
