>Addgene plasmid #200432 | CMV EGFP-PPM1H-H153D | depositor partial sequence | sequence record 388941 | 5'-GACCACTACCAGCAGAACAC
GACAACCACTACCTGAGCACCCAGTCCGCCCTGAGCAAAGACCCCAACGAGAAGCGCGATCACATGGTCC
TGCTGGAGTTCGTGACCGCCGCCGGGATCACTCTCGGCATGGACGAGCTGTACAAGGGATCCATGCTCAC
TCGAGTGAAATCTGCCGTGGCCAATTTCATGGGCGGCATCATGGCTGGCAGCTCAGGCTCCGAGCACGGC
GGCGGCAGCTGCGGAGGCTCGGACCTGCCCCTGCGTTTCCCCTACGGGCGGCCAGAGTTCCTGGGGCTGT
CTCAGGACGAGGTGGAGTGCAGCGCCGACCACATCGCCCGCCCCATCCTCATCCTCAAGGAGACTCGGCG
GCTGCCCTGGGCCACTGGCTACGCAGAGGTTATCAATGCCGGGAAGAGCACACACAATGAAGACCAAGCC
AGCTGTGAGGTGCTCACTGTGAAGAAGAAGGCAGGGGCCGTGACCTCAACCCCAAACAGGAACTCATCCA
AGAGACGGTCCTCCCTTCCCAATGGGGAAGGGCTGCAGCTGAAGGAGAACTCGGAATCCGAGGGTGTTTC
CTGCCACTATTGGTCGCTGTTTGACGGGGACGCGGGGTCCGGGGCCGCGGTGGTGGCGTCACGCCTGCTG
CAGCACCACATCACGGAGCAGCTGCAGGACATCGTGGACATCCTGAAGAACTCCGCCGTCCTGCCCCCTA
CCTGCCTGGGGGAGGAGCCTGAGAACACGCCCGCCAACAGCCGGACTCTGACCCGGGCAGCCTCCCTGCG
CGGAGGGGTGGGGGCCCCGGGCTCCCCCAGCACGCCCCCCACACGCTTCTTTACCGAGAAGAAGATTCCC
CATGAGTGCCTGGTCATCGGAGCGCTTGAAAGTGCATTCAAGGAAATGGACCTACAGATAGAACGAGAGA
GGAGTTCATATAATATATCTGGTGGCTGCACGG
